Addgene plasmid #58801: psp-161-si1(sigfp)
Purpose: is a lentiviral vector coding the shRNA si1 (sigfp) and the gene of resistance to puromycin.
Depositing lab: Branka Horvat. Depositing organization: INSERM U1111,Centre International de Recherche en Infectiologie (CIRI).
Backbone
  Vector backbone: pSP-161
  Vector type: Lentiviral
  Selectable markers: Puromycin
Growth in bacteria
  Bacterial resistance: Ampicillin, 100 μg/mL
  Growth temperature: 37°C
  Growth strain: Stbl3
  Copy number: High Copy
Gene/Insert
  Gene/Insert name: si1 (alt name: sigfp)
  Insert size (bp): 309
  Promoter: Human H1
  Cloning method: Gateway Cloning
  Sequencing primers: 5′ AGGTGGAGAGAGAGACAGAG; 3′ ccacaccctaactgacacac
Resource information
  A portion of this plasmid was derived from a plasmid made by: Parental plasmid is pSP-161 from Didier Trono's lab. Naldini et al, Science 272:263 (1996) PMID :8602510.
Terms and licenses: Academic/Nonprofit Terms; Industry Terms: Not Available to Industry
How to cite: psp-161-si1(sigfp) was a gift from Branka Horvat (Addgene plasmid # 58801 ; http://n2t.net/addgene:58801 ; RRID:Addgene_58801)
