[The description below was written by a language model from this plasmid's Addgene catalogue record and pLannotate feature annotations shown in this document.]
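Description:
psp-161-si1(sigfp) is an HIV-1-derived lentiviral shRNA vector built on the pSP-161 backbone. It carries a short hairpin called si1 (sigfp) together with a puromycin resistance gene for selecting transduced mammalian cells. In bacteria it is maintained as a high-copy plasmid through a ColE1/pUC-type origin and selected with ampicillin via the β-lactamase gene.

The viral transfer region runs from a truncated 5' LTR through the Ψ packaging signal, a partial gag sequence and the Rev response element. It ends in a U3-deleted, self-inactivating 3' LTR, so the integrated provirus lacks LTR promoter activity. Ψ allows the genomic RNA to be packaged, and the RRE supports Rev-dependent nuclear export of that RNA in producer cells. The 309 bp insert was introduced by Gateway cloning and is flanked by sites annotated as attL1 and attL2. It consists of the human H1 RNA polymerase III promoter followed by two short, oppositely oriented matches to Citrine, a GFP-family fluorescent protein. This arrangement is consistent with the sense and antisense arms of a GFP-targeting hairpin. Downstream, an SV40 early promoter drives puromycin N-acetyltransferase, and a WPRE follows to enhance transcript expression.

Outside the LTRs, the annotation also detects an SV40 promoter–gpt cassette with SV40 small t intron and polyadenylation sequences. Fragments of tetracycline resistance, rop, bom and lacI are found there too. All of these appear to be remnants of older parental plasmids. The record does not state a specific application beyond delivery of the shRNA. The name and hairpin content suggest knockdown of GFP-type reporters, possibly as a control in RNAi experiments.
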