Features (pLannotate 1.2.2; 34 found; start..end, strand, type, name):
    377..634     +  LTR            5' LTR (truncated): truncated 5' long terminal repeat (LTR) from HIV-1
    678..805     +  misc_feature   HIV-1 Ψ: packaging signal of human immunodeficiency virus type 1
    789..1152    +  CDS            HIV-1 gag (fragment): gag protein from human immunodeficiency virus 1; gag
   1298..1531    +  misc_feature   RRE: The Rev response element (RRE) of HIV-1 allows for Rev-dependent mRNA export from the nucleus to the cytoplasm.
   1908..2008    +  CDS            Rev (fragment): human immunodeficiency virus 1 (HIV-1) Rev protein; rev; enhances nuclear export of unspliced and incompletely spliced viral mRNAs
   2026..2125    +  protein_bind   attL1: mutant version of attL; recombination site for the Gateway® LR reaction LR Clonase™
   2133..2347    +  promoter       H1 promoter: human H1 RNA promoter
   2356..2381    +  CDS            Citrine (fragment): enhanced variant of YFP (Heikal et al., 2001) mammalian codon-optimized
   2383..2404    -  CDS            Citrine (fragment): enhanced variant of YFP (Heikal et al., 2001) mammalian codon-optimized
   2412..2433    +  misc_feature   MCS (fragment): pBluescript multiple cloning site
   2434..2533    -  protein_bind   attL2: mutant version of attL; recombination site for the Gateway® LR reaction LR Clonase™
   2687..3016    +  promoter       SV40 promoter: SV40 enhancer and early promoter
   3026..3625    +  CDS            PuroR: puromycin N-acetyltransferase; pac from Streptomyces alboniger; confers resistance to puromycin
   3696..4284    +  misc_feature   WPRE: woodchuck hepatitis virus posttranscriptional regulatory element
   4305..4373    +  CDS            nef (fragment): NEF_HV1Z2 - Experimental evidence at protein level: Swiss-Prot protein existence level 1. Extracellular Nef protein targets CD4(+) T-lymphocytes for apoptosis by interacting with CXCR4 surface receptors. From Human immunodeficiency virus type 1 group M subtype D (isolate Z2/CDC-Z34) (HIV-1).
   4375..4608    +  LTR            3' LTR (ΔU3): self-inactivating 3' long terminal repeat (LTR) from HIV-1
   4633..4651    -  promoter       SP6 promoter: promoter for bacteriophage SP6 RNA polymerase
   4879..5158    +  CDS            TcR (fragment): tetracycline efflux protein; tet; confers resistance to tetracycline
   5158..5208    -  misc_feature   bom (fragment): basis of mobility region from pBR322
   5310..5345    -  CDS            rop (fragment): Rop protein, which maintains plasmids at low copy number; rop
   5440..5544    +  promoter       AmpR promoter: bla
   5545..6405    +  CDS            AmpR: β-lactamase; bla; confers resistance to ampicillin, carbenicillin, and related antibiotics
   6576..7164    +  rep_origin     ori: high-copy-number ColE1/pMB1/pBR322/pUC origin of replication
   7347..7403    +  CDS            lacI (fragment): lac repressor; lacI; The lac repressor binds to the lac operator to inhibit transcription in E. coli. This inhibition can be relieved by adding lactose or isopropyl-β-D-thiogalactopyranoside (IPTG).
   7410..7739    +  promoter       SV40 promoter: SV40 enhancer and early promoter
   7939..8058    +  CDS            gpt (fragment): XGPT_ECOLI - Also known as gpp, gxu. Experimental evidence at protein level: Swiss-Prot protein existence level 1. Purine salvage pathway enzyme that catalyzes the transfer of the ribosyl-5-phosphate group from 5-phospho-alpha-D-ribose 1- diphosphate (PRPP) to the N9 position of the 6-oxopurines guanine and xanthine to form the corresponding ribonucleotides GMP (guanosine 5'- monophosphate) and XMP (xanthosine 5'-monophosphate), with the release of PPi. To a lesser extent, also acts on hypoxanthine (PubMed:9100006, PubMed:3886014). Does not ribophosphorylate adenine (PubMed:3886014). From Esch
   8058..8393    +  CDS            gpt (fragment): XGPT_ECOLI - Also known as gpp, gxu. Experimental evidence at protein level: Swiss-Prot protein existence level 1. Purine salvage pathway enzyme that catalyzes the transfer of the ribosyl-5-phosphate group from 5-phospho-alpha-D-ribose 1- diphosphate (PRPP) to the N9 position of the 6-oxopurines guanine and xanthine to form the corresponding ribonucleotides GMP (guanosine 5'- monophosphate) and XMP (xanthosine 5'-monophosphate), with the release of PPi. To a lesser extent, also acts on hypoxanthine (PubMed:9100006, PubMed:3886014). Does not ribophosphorylate adenine (PubMed:3886014). From Esch
   8488..8793    +  CDS            frsA (fragment): FRSA_ECOLI - Also known as yafA. Experimental evidence at protein level: Swiss-Prot protein existence level 1. Catalyzes the hydrolysis of esters (PubMed:15808744). Displays esterase activity toward pNP-butyrate (PubMed:15808744). May stimulate mixed-acid fermentation by acting as a fermentation/respiration switch that down-regulates respiration and up- regulates fermentation rates (PubMed:15169777). From Escherichia coli (strain K12).
   8797..8871    +  CDS            small t antigen (fragment): SV40 (simian virus 40) small t antigen
   8873..8938    +  intron         small t intron: SV40 (simian virus 40) small t antigen intron
   9068..9088    +  CDS            SV40 NLS: nuclear localization signal of SV40 (simian virus 40) large T antigen
   9407..9490    +  CDS            large T antigen (fragment): large T antigen from SV40 (simian virus 40)
   9513..9634    +  polyA_signal   SV40 poly(A) signal: SV40 polyadenylation signal
   9815..329     +  CDS            nef (fragment) (across the origin): NEF_HV1BR - Experimental evidence at protein level: Swiss-Prot protein existence level 1. Extracellular Nef protein targets CD4(+) T-lymphocytes for apoptosis by interacting with CXCR4 surface receptors (PubMed:14990729). From Human immunodeficiency virus type 1 group M subtype B (isolate BRU/LAI) (HIV-1).
>Addgene plasmid #58801 | psp-161-si1(sigfp) | depositor full sequence | sequence record 91096 | psp-161-si1(sigfp) sequence 9815 bps
TGGAAGGGCTAATTCACTCCCAAAGAAGACAAGATATCCTTGATCTGTGGATCTACCACACACAAGGCTA
CTTCCCTGATTAGCAGAACTACACACCAGGGCCAGGGGTCAGATATCCACTGACCTTTGGATGGTGCTAC
AAGCTAGTACCAGTTGAGCCAGATAAGGTAGAAGAGGCCAATAAAGGAGAGAACACCAGCTTGTTACACC
CTGTGAGCCTGCATGGGATGGATGACCCGGAGAGAGAAGTGTTAGAGTGGAGGTTTGACAGCCGCCTAGC
ATTTCATCACGTGGCCCGAGAGCTGCATCCGGAGTACTTCAAGAACTGCTGATATCGAGCTTGCTACAAG
GGACTTTCCGCTGGGGACTTTCCAGGGAGGCGTGGCCTGGGCGGGACTGGGGAGTGGCGAGCCCTCAGAT
CCTGCATATAAGCAGCTGCTTTTTGCCTGTACTGGGTCTCTCTGGTTAGACCAGATCTGAGCCTGGGAGC
TCTCTGGCTAACTAGGGAACCCACTGCTTAAGCCTCAATAAAGCTTGCCTTGAGTGCTTCAAGTAGTGTG
TGCCCGTCTGTTGTGTGACTCTGGTAACTAGAGATCCCTCAGACCCTTTTAGTCAGTGTGGAAAATCTCT
AGCAGTGGCGCCCGAACAGGGACCTGAAAGCGAAAGGGAAACCAGAGCTCTCTCGACGCAGGACTCGGCT
TGCTGAAGCGCGCGCACGGCAAGAGGCGAGGGGCGGCGACTGGTGAGTACGCCAAAAATTTTGACTAGCG
GAGGCTAGAAGGAGAGAGATGGGTGCGAGAGCGTCAGTATTAAGCGGGGGAGAATTAGATCGCGATGGGA
AAAAATTCGGTTAAGGCCAGGGGGAAAGAAAAAATATAAATTAAAACATATAGTATGGGCAAGCAGGGAG
CTAGAACGATTCGCAGTTAATCCTGGCCTGTTAGAAACATCAGAAGGCTGTAGACAAATACTGGGACAGC
TACAACCATCCCTTCAGACAGGATCAGAAGAACTTAGATCATTATATAATACAGTAGCAACCCTCTATTG
TGTGCATCAAAGGATAGAGATAAAAGACACCAAGGAAGCTTTAGACAAGATAGAGGAAGAGCAAAACAAA
AGTAAGACCACCGCACAGCAAGCGGCCGCTGATCTTCAGACCTGGAGGAGGAGATATGAGGGACAATTGG
AGAAGTGAATTATATAAATATAAAGTAGTAAAAATTGAACCATTAGGAGTAGCACCCACCAAGGCAAAGA
GAAGAGTGGTGCAGAGAGAAAAAAGAGCAGTGGGAATAGGAGCTTTGTTCCTTGGGTTCTTGGGAGCAGC
AGGAAGCACTATGGGCGCAGCGTCAATGACGCTGACGGTACAGGCCAGACAATTATTGTCTGGTATAGTG
CAGCAGCAGAACAATTTGCTGAGGGCTATTGAGGCGCAACAGCATCTGTTGCAACTCACAGTCTGGGGCA
TCAAGCAGCTCCAGGCAAGAATCCTGGCTGTGGAAAGATACCTAAAGGATCAACAGCTCCTGGGGATTTG
GGGTTGCTCTGGAAAACTCATTTGCACCACTGCTGTGCCTTGGAATGCTAGTTGGAGTAATAAATCTCTG
GAACAGATTTGGAATCACACGACCTGGATGGAGTGGGACAGAGAAATTAACAATTACACAAGCTTAATAC
ACTCCTTAATTGAAGAATCGCAAAACCAGCAAGAAAAGAATGAACAAGAATTATTGGAATTAGATAAATG
GGCAAGTTTGTGGAATTGGTTTAACATAACAAATTGGCTGTGGTATATAAAATTATTCATAATGATAGTA
GGAGGCTTGGTAGGTTTAAGAATAGTTTTTGCTGTACTTTCTATAGTGAATAGAGTTAGGCAGGGATATT
CACCATTATCGTTTCAGACCCACCTCCCAACCCCGAGGGGACCCGACAGGCCCGAAGGAATAGAAGAAGA
AGGTGGAGAGAGAGACAGAGACAGATCCATTCGATTAGTGAACGGATCTCGACGGTATCGGATCCCAAAT
AATGATTTTATTTTGACTGATAGTGACCTGTTCGTTGCAACAAATTGATGAGCAATGCTTTTTTATAATG
CCAACTTTGTACAAAAAAGCAGGCTGGAATTCGAACGCTGACGTCATCAACCCGCTCCAAGGAATCGCGG
GCCCAGTGTCACTAGGCGGGAACACCCAGCGCGCGTGCGCCCTGGCAGGAAGATGGCTGTGAGGGACAGG
GGAGTGGCGCCCTGCAATATTTGCATGTCGCTATGTGTTCTGGGAAATCACCATAAACGTGAAATGTCTT
TGGATTTGGGAATCTTATAAGTTCTGTATGAGACCACAGATCCCCGAACGGCATCAAGGTGAACTTCAAG
AGAGTTCACCTTGATGCCGTTCTTTTTGGAAAAGCTTATCGATACCGTCGACCACCCAGCTTTCTTGTAC
AAAGTTGGCATTATAAGAAAGCATTGCTTATCAATTTGTTGCAACGAACAGGTCACTATCAGTCAAAATA
AAATCATTATTTGCCATCCAGCTGCAGCTCTGGCCCGTGTCTCAAAATCTCTGATGTTACATTGCACAAG
ATAAAAATATATCATCATGGTAGGAATTTTAATTAATTAATTAATTAATTAATTAATTAATTAAATTCGC
CAGCACAGTGGTCGACCCTGTGGAATGTGTGTCAGTTAGGGTGTGGAAAGTCCCCAGGCTCCCCAGCAGG
CAGAAGTATGCAAAGCATGCATCTCAATTAGTCAGCAACCAGGTGTGGAAAGTCCCCAGGCTCCCCAGCA
GGCAGAAGTATGCAAAGCATGCATCTCAATTAGTCAGCAACCATAGTCCCGCCCCTAACTCCGCCCATCC
CGCCCCTAACTCCGCCCAGTTCCGCCCATTCTCCGCCCCATGGCTGACTAATTTTTTTTATTTATGCAGA
GGCCGAGGCCGCCTCGGCCTCTGAGCTATTCCAGAAGTAGTGAGGAGGCTTTTTTGGAGGCCTAGGCTTT
TGCAAAAAGCTTACCATGACCGAGTACAAGCCCACGGTGCGCCTCGCCACCCGCGACGACGTCCCCAGGG
CCGTACGCACCCTCGCCGCCGCGTTCGCCGACTACCCCGCCACGCGCCACACCGTCGATCCGGACCGCCA
CATCGAGCGGGTCACCGAGCTGCAAGAACTCTTCCTCACGCGCGTCGGGCTCGACATCGGCAAGGTGTGG
GTCGCGGACGACGGCGCCGCGGTGGCGGTCTGGACCACGCCGGAGAGCGTCGAAGCGGGGGCGGTGTTCG
CCGAGATCGGCCCGCGCATGGCCGAGTTGAGCGGTTCCCGGCTGGCCGCGCAGCAACAGATGGAAGGCCT
CCTGGCGCCGCACCGGCCCAAGGAGCCCGCGTGGTTCCTGGCCACCGTCGGCGTCTCGCCCGACCACCAG
GGCAAGGGTCTGGGCAGCGCCGTCGTGCTCCCCGGAGTGGAGGCGGCCGAGCGCGCCGGGGTGCCCGCCT
TCCTGGAGACCTCCGCGCCCCGCAACCTCCCCTTCTACGAGCGGCTCGGCTTCACCGTCACCGCCGACGT
CGAGGTGCCCGAAGGACCGCGCACCTGGTGCATGACCCGCAAGCCCGGTGCCTGACGCCCGCCCCACGAC
CCGCAGCGCCCGACCGAAAGGAGCGCACGACCCCATGCATCGAATTAATTCCGATAATCAACCTCTGGAT
TACAAAATTTGTGAAAGATTGACTGGTATTCTTAACTATGTTGCTCCTTTTACGCTATGTGGATACGCTG
CTTTAATGCCTTTGTATCATGCTATTGCTTCCCGTATGGCTTTCATTTTCTCCTCCTTGTATAAATCCTG
GTTGCTGTCTCTTTATGAGGAGTTGTGGCCCGTTGTCAGGCAACGTGGCGTGGTGTGCACTGTGTTTGCT
GACGCAACCCCCACTGGTTGGGGCATTGCCACCACCTGTCAGCTCCTTTCCGGGACTTTCGCTTTCCCCC
TCCCTATTGCCACGGCGGAACTCATCGCCGCCTGCCTTGCCCGCTGCTGGACAGGGGCTCGGCTGTTGGG
CACTGACAATTCCGTGGTGTTGTCGGGGAAGCTGACGTCCTTTCCATGGCTGCTCGCCTGTGTTGCCACC
TGGATTCTGCGCGGGACGTCCTTCTGCTACGTCCCTTCGGCCCTCAATCCAGCGGACCTTCCTTCCCGCG
GCCTGCTGCCGGCTCTGCGGCCTCTTCCGCGTCTTCGCCTTCGCCCTCAGACGAGTCGGATCTCCCTTTG
GGCCGCCTCCCCGCATCGGGAATTAACGAGCTCGGTACCTTTAAAACCAATGACTTACAAGGCAGCTGTA
AATCTTAGCCACTTTTTAAAAGAAAAGGGGGGACTGGAAGGGCTAATTCACTCCCAACGAAAACAAAATC
TGCTTTTTGCTTGTACTGGGTCTCTCTGGTTAGACCAAATCTGAGCCTGGGAGCTCTCTGGCTAACTAGG
GAACCCACTGCTTAAGCCTCAATAAAGCTTGCCTTGAGTGCTTCAAGTAGTGTGTGCCCGTCTGTTGTGT
GACTCTGGTAACTAGAGATCCCTCAAACCCTTTTAGTCAGTGTGGAAAATCTCTAGCAGCATCTAGAATT
AATTCCGTGTATTCTATAGTGTCACCTAAATCGTATGTGTATGATACATAAGGTTATGTATTAATTGTAG
CCGCGTTCTAACGACAATATGTACAAGCCTAATTGTGTAGCATCTGGCTTACTGAAGCAGACCCTATCAT
CTCTCTCGTAAACTGCCGTCAGAGTCGGTTTGGTTGGACGAACCTTCTGAGTTTCTGGTAACGCCGTCCC
GCACCCGGAAATGGTCAGCGAACCAATCAGCAGGGTCATCGCTAGCCAGATCCTCTACGCCGGACGCATC
GTGGCCGGCATCACCGGCGCCACAGGTGCGGTTGCTGGCGCCTATATCGCCGACATCACCGATGGGGAAG
ATCGGGCTCGCCACTTCGGGCTCATGAGCGCTTGTTTCGGCGTGGGTATGGTGGCAGGCCCCGTGGCCGG
GGGACTGTTGGGCGCCATCTCCTTGCATGCACCATTCCTTGCGGCGGCGGTGCTCAACGGCCTCAACCTA
CTACTGGGCTGCTTCCTAATGCAGGAGTCGCATAAGGGAGAGCGTCGATATGGTGCACTCTCAGTACAAT
CTGCTCTGATGCCGCATAGTTAAGCCAGCCCCGACACCCGCCAACACCCGCTGACGCGCCCTGACGGGCT
TGTCTGCTCCCGGCATCCGCTTACAGACAAGCTGTGACCGTCTCCGGGAGCTGCATGTGTCAGAGGTTTT
CACCGTCATCACCGAAACGCGCGAGACGAAAGGGCCTCGTGATACGCCTATTTTTATAGGTTAATGTCAT
GATAATAATGGTTTCTTAGACGTCAGGTGGCACTTTTCGGGGAAATGTGCGCGGAACCCCTATTTGTTTA
TTTTTCTAAATACATTCAAATATGTATCCGCTCATGAGACAATAACCCTGATAAATGCTTCAATAATATT
GAAAAAGGAAGAGTATGAGTATTCAACATTTCCGTGTCGCCCTTATTCCCTTTTTTGCGGCATTTTGCCT
TCCTGTTTTTGCTCACCCAGAAACGCTGGTGAAAGTAAAAGATGCTGAAGATCAGTTGGGTGCACGAGTG
GGTTACATCGAACTGGATCTCAACAGCGGTAAGATCCTTGAGAGTTTTCGCCCCGAAGAACGTTTTCCAA
TGATGAGCACTTTTAAAGTTCTGCTATGTGGCGCGGTATTATCCCGTATTGACGCCGGGCAAGAGCAACT
CGGTCGCCGCATACACTATTCTCAGAATGACTTGGTTGAGTACTCACCAGTCACAGAAAAGCATCTTACG
GATGGCATGACAGTAAGAGAATTATGCAGTGCTGCCATAACCATGAGTGATAACACTGCGGCCAACTTAC
TTCTGACAACGATCGGAGGACCGAAGGAGCTAACCGCTTTTTTGCACAACATGGGGGATCATGTAACTCG
CCTTGATCGTTGGGAACCGGAGCTGAATGAAGCCATACCAAACGACGAGCGTGACACCACGATGCCTGTA
GCAATGGCAACAACGTTGCGCAAACTATTAACTGGCGAACTACTTACTCTAGCTTCCCGGCAACAATTAA
TAGACTGGATGGAGGCGGATAAAGTTGCAGGACCACTTCTGCGCTCGGCCCTTCCGGCTGGCTGGTTTAT
TGCTGATAAATCTGGAGCCGGTGAGCGTGGGTCTCGCGGTATCATTGCAGCACTGGGGCCAGATGGTAAG
CCCTCCCGTATCGTAGTTATCTACACGACGGGGAGTCAGGCAACTATGGATGAACGAAATAGACAGATCG
CTGAGATAGGTGCCTCACTGATTAAGCATTGGTAACTGTCAGACCAAGTTTACTCATATATACTTTAGAT
TGATTTAAAACTTCATTTTTAATTTAAAAGGATCTAGGTGAAGATCCTTTTTGATAATCTCATGACCAAA
ATCCCTTAACGTGAGTTTTCGTTCCACTGAGCGTCAGACCCCGTAGAAAAGATCAAAGGATCTTCTTGAG
ATCCTTTTTTTCTGCGCGTAATCTGCTGCTTGCAAACAAAAAAACCACCGCTACCAGCGGTGGTTTGTTT
GCCGGATCAAGAGCTACCAACTCTTTTTCCGAAGGTAACTGGCTTCAGCAGAGCGCAGATACCAAATACT
GTCCTTCTAGTGTAGCCGTAGTTAGGCCACCACTTCAAGAACTCTGTAGCACCGCCTACATACCTCGCTC
TGCTAATCCTGTTACCAGTGGCTGCTGCCAGTGGCGATAAGTCGTGTCTTACCGGGTTGGACTCAAGACG
ATAGTTACCGGATAAGGCGCAGCGGTCGGGCTGAACGGGGGGTTCGTGCACACAGCCCAGCTTGGAGCGA
ACGACCTACACCGAACTGAGATACCTACAGCGTGAGCTATGAGAAAGCGCCACGCTTCCCGAAGGGAGAA
AGGCGGACAGGTATCCGGTAAGCGGCAGGGTCGGAACAGGAGAGCGCACGAGGGAGCTTCCAGGGGGAAA
CGCCTGGTATCTTTATAGTCCTGTCGGGTTTCGCCACCTCTGACTTGAGCGTCGATTTTTGTGATGCTCG
TCAGGGGGGCGGAGCCTATGGAAAAACGCCAGCAACGCGGCCTTTTTACGGTTCCTGGCCTTTTGCTGGC
CTTTTGCTCACATGTTCTTTCCTGCGTTATCCCCTGATTCTGTGGATAACCGTATTACCGCCTTTGAGTG
AGCTGATACCGCTCGCCGCAGCCGAACGACCGAGCGCAGCGAGTCAGTGAGCGAGGAAGCGGAAGAGCGC
CCAATACGCAAACCGCCTCTCCCCGCGCGTTGGCCGATTCATTAATGCAGCTGTGGAATGTGTGTCAGTT
AGGGTGTGGAAAGTCCCCAGGCTCCCCAGCAGGCAGAAGTATGCAAAGCATGCATCTCAATTAGTCAGCA
ACCAGGTGTGGAAAGTCCCCAGGCTCCCCAGCAGGCAGAAGTATGCAAAGCATGCATCTCAATTAGTCAG
CAACCATAGTCCCGCCCCTAACTCCGCCCATCCCGCCCCTAACTCCGCCCAGTTCCGCCCATTCTCCGCC
CCATGGCTGACTAATTTTTTTTATTTATGCAGAGGCCGAGGCCGCCTCGGCCTCTGAGCTATTCCAGAAG
TAGTGAGGAGGCTTTTTTGGAGGCCTAGGCTTTTGCAAAAAGCTTGGACACAAGACAGGCTTGCGAGATA
TGTTTGAGAATACCACTTTATCCCGCGTCAGGGAGAGGCAGTGCGTAAAAAGACGCGGACTCATGTGAAA
TACTGGTTTTTAGTGCGCCAGATCTCTATAATCTCGCGCAACCTATTTTCCCCTCGAACACTTTTTAAGC
CGTAGATAAACAGGCTGGGACACTTCACATGAGCGAAAAATACATCGTCACCTGGGACATGTTGCAGATC
CATGCACGTAAACTCGCAAGCCGACTGATGCCTTCTGAACAATGGAAAGGCATTATTGCCGTAAGCCGTG
GCGGTCTGTACCGGGTGCGTTACTGGCGCGTGAACTGGGTATTCGTCATGTCGATACCGTTTGTATTTCC
AGCTACGATCACGACAACCAGCGCGAGCTTAAAGTGCTGAAACGCGCAGAAGGCGATGGCGAAGGCTTCA
TCGTTATTGATGACCTGGTGGATACCGGTGGTACTGCGGTTGCGATTCGTGAAATGTATCCAAAAGCGCA
CTTTGTCACCATCTTCGCAAAACCGGCTGGTCGTCCGCTGGTTGATGACTATGTTGTTGATATCCCGCAA
GATACCTGGATTGAACAGCCGTGGGATATGGGCGTCGTATTCGTCCCGCCAATCTCCGGTCGCTAATCTT
TTCAACGCCTGGCACTGCCGGGCGTTGTTCTTTTTAACTTCAGGCGGGTTACAATAGTTTCCAGTAAGTA
TTCTGGAGGCTGCATCCATGACACAGGCAAACCTGAGCGAAACCCTGTTCAAACCCCGCTTTAAACATCC
TGAAACCTCGACGCTAGTCCGCCGCTTTAATCACGGCGCACAACCGCCTGTGCAGTCGGCCCTTGATGGT
AAAACCATCCCTCACTGGTATCGCATGATTAACCGTCTGATGTGGATCTGGCGCGGCATTGACCCACGCG
AAATCCTCGACGTCCAGGCACGTATTGTGATGAGCGATGCCGAACGTACCGACGATGATTTATACGATAC
GGTGATTGGCTACCGTGGCGGCAACTGGATTTATGAGTGGGCCCCGGATCTTTGTGAAGGAACCTTACTT
CTGTGGTGTGACATAATTGGACAAACTACCTACAGAGATTTAAAGCTCTAAGGTAAATATAAAATTTTTA
AGTGTATAATGTGTTAAACTACTGATTCTAATTGTTTGTGTATTTTAGATTCCAACCTATGGAACTGATG
AATGGGAGCAGTGGTGGAATGCCTTTAATGAGGAAAACCTGTTTTGCTCAGAAGAAATGCCATCTAGTGA
TGATGAGGCTACTGCTGACTCTCAACATTCTACTCCTCCAAAAAAGAAGAGAAAGGTAGAAGACCCCAAG
GACTTTCCTTCAGAATTGCTAAGTTTTTTGAGTCATGCTGTGTTTAGTAATAGAACTCTTGCTTGCTTTG
CTATTTACACCACAAAGGAAAAAGCTGCACTGCTATACAAGAAAATTATGGAAAAATATTCTGTAACCTT
TATAAGTAGGCATAACAGTTATAATCATAACATACTGTTTTTTCTTACTCCACACAGGCATAGAGTGTCT
GCTATTAATAACTATGCTCAAAAATTGTGTACCTTTAGCTTTTTAATTTGTAAAGGGGTTAATAAGGAAT
ATTTGATGTATAGTGCCTTGACTAGAGATCATAATCAGCCATACCACATTTGTAGAGCTTTTACTTGCTT
TAAAAAACCTCCCACACCTCCCCCTGAACCTGAAACATAAAATGAATGCAATTGTTGTTGTTAACTTGTT
TATTGCAGCTTATAATGGTTACAAATAAAGCAATAGCATCACAAATTTCACAAATAAAGCATTTTTTTCA
CTGCATTCTAGTTGTGGTTTGTCCAAACTCATCAATGTATCTTATCATGTGTGGATCAACTGGATAACTC
AAGCTAACCAAAATCATCCCAAACTTCCCACCCCATACCCTATTACCACTGCCAAATTACCTGTGGTTTC
ATTTACTCTAAACCTGTGATTCCTCTGAATTATTTTCATTTTAAAGAAATTGTATTTGTTAAATATGTAC
TACAAACTTAGTAGT
