>Addgene plasmid #58801 | psp-161-si1(sigfp) | addgene partial sequence | sequence record 92469 | Top_Fop 5'-TCACCATTATCGTTTCAGAC-3'
CCCGAAGGAATAGAAGAAGAAGGTGGAGAGAGAGACAGAGACAGATCCATTCGATTAGTGAACGGATCTC
GACGGTATCGGATCCCAAATAATGATTTTATTTTGACTGATAGTGACCTGTTCGTTGCAACAAATTGATG
AGCAATGCTTTTTTATAATGCCAACTTTGTACAAAAAAGCAGGCTGGAATTCGAACGCTGACGTCATCAA
CCCGCTCCAAGGAATCGCGGGCCCAGTGTCACTAGGCGGGAACACCCAGCGCGCGTGCGCCCTGGCAGGA
AGATGGCTGTGAGGGACAGGGGAGTGGCGCCCTGCAATATTTGCATGTCGCTATGTGTTCTGGGAAATCA
CCATAAACGTGAAATGTCTTTGGATTTGGGAATCTTATAAGTTCTGTATGAGACCACAGATCCCCGAACG
GCATCAAGGTGAACTTC
