>Addgene plasmid #58801 | psp-161-si1(sigfp) | addgene partial sequence | sequence record 92961 | WPRE-R 5'-CATAGCGTAAAAGGAGCAACA-3'
ATCCAGAGGTTGATTATCGGAATTAATTCGATGCATGGGGTCGTGCGCTCCTTTCGGTCGGGCGCTGCGG
GTCGTGGGGCGGGCGTCAGGCACCGGGCTTGCGGGTCATGCACCAGGTGCGCGGTCCTTCGGGCACCTCG
ACGTCGGCGGTGACGGTGAAGCCGAGCCGCTCGTAGAAGGGGAGGTTGCGGGGCGCGGAGGTCTCCAGGA
AGGCGGGCACCCCGGCGCGCTCGGCCGCCTCCACTCCGGGGAGCACGACGGCGCTGCCCAGACCCTTGCC
CTGGTGGTCGGGCGAGACGCCGACGGTGGCCAGGAACCACGCGGGCTCCTTGGGCCGGTGCGGCGCCAGG
AGGCCTTCCATCTGTTGCTGCGCGGCCAGCCGGGAACCGCTCAACTCGGCCATGCGCGGGCCGATCTCGG
CGAACACCGCCCCCGCTTCGACGCTCTCCGGCGTGGTCCAGACCGCCACCGCGGCGCCGTCGTCCGCGAC
CCACACCTTGCCGATGTCGAGCCCGACGCGCGTGAGGAAGAGTTCTTGCAGCTCGGTGACCCGCTCGATG
TGGCGGTCCGGATCGACGGTGTG
