>Addgene plasmid #58801 | psp-161-si1(sigfp) | addgene partial sequence | sequence record 94195 | H1 5'-tcgctatgtgttctgggaaa-3'
GTTCTGTATGAGACCACAGATCCCCGAACGGCATCAAGGTGAACTTCAAGAGAGTTCACCTTGATGCCGT
TCTTTTTGGAAAAGCTTATCGATACCGTCGACCACCCAGCTTTCTTGTACAAAGTTGGCATTATAAGAAA
GCATTGCTTATCAATTTGTTGCAACGAACAGGTCACTATCAGTCAAAATAAAATCATTATTTGCCATCCA
GCTGCAGCTCTGGCCCGTGTCTCAAAATCTCTGATGTTACATTGCACAAGATAAAAATATATCATCATGG
TAGGAATTTTAATTAATTAATTAATTAATTAATTAATTAATTAAATTCGCCAGCACAGTGGTCGACCCTG
TGGAATGTGTGTCAGTTAGGGTGTGGAAAGTCCCCAGGCTCCCCAGCAGGCAGAAGTATGCAAAGCATGC
ATCTCAATTAGTCAGCAACCAGGTGTGGAAAGTCCCCAGGCTCCCCAGCAGGCAGAAGTATGCAAAGCAT
GCATCTCAATTAGTCAGCAACCATAGTCCCGCCCCTAACTCCGCCCATCCCGCCCCTAACTCCGCCCAGT
TCCGCCCATTCTCCGCCCCATGGCTGACTAATTTTTTTTATTTATGCAGAGGCCGAGGCCGCCTCGGCCT
CTGAGCTATTCCAGAAGTAGTGAGGAGGCTTTTTTGGAGGCCTAGGCTTTTGCAAAAAGCTTACCATGAC
CGA
